Addgene plasmid #205098: pAAV-EFIa-DIO-LMO7 (mNeonGreen-eKL9h-VChR1)
Purpose: Cre-dependent fusion protein of mNeonGreen, eKL9h, and Volvox channelrhodopsin-1 (luminopsin LMO7) for bioluminescent optogenetics
Depositing lab: Ute Hochgeschwender. Depositing organization: Central Michigan University. Publication: Efficient opto- and chemogenetic control in a single molecule driven by FRET-modified bioluminescence. Björefeldt A, Murphy J, Crespo EL, Lambert GG, Prakash M, Ikefuama EC, Friedman N, Brown TM, Lipscombe D, Moore CI, Hochgeschwender U, Shaner NC. Neurophotonics. 2024 Apr;11(2):021005. doi: 10.1117/1.NPh.11.2.021005. Epub 2024 Mar 6. PubMed 38450294.
Backbone
  Vector backbone: pAAV
  Backbone size w/o insert (bp): 5313
  Total vector size (bp): 7517
  Vector type: AAV
Growth in bacteria
  Bacterial resistance: Ampicillin, 100 μg/mL
  Growth temperature: 37°C
  Growth strain: NEB Stable
  Copy number: Low Copy
Gene/Insert 1
  Gene/Insert name: mNeonGreen, eKL9h, and Volvox channelrhodopsin-1 (alt name: mNG-eKL9h-VChR1)
  Species: Synthetic
  Insert size (bp): 678
  Promoter: hSyn
  Cloning method: Unknown
  Sequencing primers: 5′ n/a
Gene/Insert 2
  Gene/Insert name: eKaz luciferase (alt name: eKL9h)
  Species: Synthetic
  Insert size (bp): 501
Gene/Insert 3
  Gene/Insert name: Volvox Channelrhodopsin 1 (alt name: VChR1)
  Species: Synthetic
  Insert size (bp): 895
Terms and licenses: Academic/Nonprofit Terms; Industry Terms: Not Available to Industry
Depositor comments: Please visit https://doi.org/10.1101/2023.06.26.545546 for bioRxiv preprint.
How to cite: pAAV-EFIa-DIO-LMO7 (mNeonGreen-eKL9h-VChR1) was a gift from Ute Hochgeschwender (Addgene plasmid # 205098 ; http://n2t.net/addgene:205098 ; RRID:Addgene_205098)
