[The description below was written by a language model from this plasmid's Addgene catalogue record and pLannotate feature annotations shown in this document.]
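Description:
pAAV-EFIa-DIO-LMO7 is an adeno-associated virus transfer plasmid of about 7.5 kb, built on a pAAV backbone, that delivers a Cre-dependent luminopsin for bioluminescent optogenetics. It is propagated in bacteria with an ampicillin resistance gene (AmpR with its bla promoter) and a ColE1/pUC-type origin, and it also carries an f1 phage origin. The catalogue lists it as low copy and grown in a recombination-reduced strain, which is usual for plasmids with repeat-prone ITRs. AAV2 inverted terminal repeats flank the expression cassette so that it can be packaged into recombinant AAV. The right ITR is annotated in full, while only short fragments of the left ITR were detected.

The payload is LMO7, a single synthetic fusion of the fluorescent protein mNeonGreen, the engineered luciferase eKL9h (annotated by homology to the Oplophorus luciferase catalytic subunit) and Volvox channelrhodopsin-1. VChR1 is not annotated in the feature table but presumably occupies the unannotated stretch between the upstream lox sites and the luciferase. A short fragment matching Gaussia luciferase sits at the N-terminal end of the fusion. The coding sequence lies in reverse orientation between paired, oppositely oriented lox2272 and loxP sites (a DIO/FLEx arrangement). Cre recombinase therefore inverts and locks it into the sense orientation, restricting expression to Cre-expressing cells. A WPRE and a bGH polyadenylation signal follow to enhance transcript stability and processing.

The catalogue's promoter field says hSyn, but the plasmid name and the sequence annotation both indicate the EF-1α promoter. In use, luciferase substrate produces light that is passed by FRET through mNeonGreen to activate the tethered opsin, giving chemogenetic control, while external light still allows conventional optogenetic control.
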