Features (pLannotate 1.2.2; 25 found; start..end, strand, type, name):
     12..39      +  repeat_region  AAV2 ITR (fragment): inverted terminal repeat of adeno-associated virus serotype 2 inverted
     68..95      +  repeat_region  AAV2 ITR (fragment): inverted terminal repeat of adeno-associated virus serotype 2 inverted
    158..224     +  CDS            small t antigen (fragment): SV40 (simian virus 40) small t antigen
    231..1409    +  promoter       EF-1α promoter: strong constitutive promoter for human elongation factor EF-1α
   1416..1433    +  misc_feature   MCS (fragment): pUC18/19 multiple cloning site
   1440..1473    +  protein_bind   lox2272: Cre-mediated recombination occurs in the 8-bp core sequence (GGATACTT). lox2272 sites are compatible with each other, but incompatible with loxP or loxN sites (Lee and Saito, 1988). Cre recombinase
   1474..1523    -  intron         β-globin intron (fragment): internally truncated intron from human β-globin
   1524..1557    +  protein_bind   loxP: Cre-mediated recombination occurs in the 8-bp core sequence (GCATACAT). Cre recombinase
   2541..3053    -  CDS            LUCI_OPLGR (fragment): Experimental evidence at protein level: Swiss-Prot protein existence level 1. Catalytic subunit of oplophorus-luciferin 2-monooxygenase. Oxidoreductase that converts coelenterazine (the oplophorus luciferin) to coelenteramide under emission of blue light with a maximum at 454 nm. Is also active with bisdeoxycoelenterazine. From Oplophorus gracilirostris (Luminous shrimp).
   3039..3713    -  CDS            mNeonGreen: mNeonGreen is a basic (constitutively fluorescent) green/yellow fluorescent protein published in 2013, derived from Branchiostoma lanceolatum. It is reported to be a very rapidly-maturing monomer with moderate acid sensitivity.
   3714..3764    -  CDS            hGLuc (fragment): secreted Gaussia luciferase human codon-optimized
   3783..3816    -  protein_bind   lox2272: Cre-mediated recombination occurs in the 8-bp core sequence (GGATACTT). lox2272 sites are compatible with each other, but incompatible with loxP or loxN sites (Lee and Saito, 1988). Cre recombinase
   3817..3866    -  intron         β-globin intron (fragment): internally truncated intron from human β-globin
   3867..3900    -  protein_bind   loxP: Cre-mediated recombination occurs in the 8-bp core sequence (GCATACAT). Cre recombinase
   3901..3925    +  misc_feature   MCS (fragment): pBluescript multiple cloning site
   3925..4513    +  misc_feature   WPRE: woodchuck hepatitis virus posttranscriptional regulatory element
   4547..4658    +  polyA_signal   bGH poly(A) signal: bovine growth hormone polyadenylation signal
   4776..4916    +  repeat_region  AAV2 ITR: inverted terminal repeat of adeno-associated virus serotype 2 inverted
   4921..4972    -  misc_feature   bom (fragment): basis of mobility region from pBR322
   4991..5446    +  rep_origin     f1 ori (sequence partly withheld): f1 bacteriophage origin of replication; arrow indicates direction of (+) strand synthesis
   5447..5496    -  misc_feature   bom (fragment): basis of mobility region from pBR322
   5598..5633    -  CDS            rop (fragment): Rop protein, which maintains plasmids at low copy number; rop
   5728..5832    +  promoter       AmpR promoter: bla
   5833..6693    +  CDS            AmpR: β-lactamase; bla; confers resistance to ampicillin, carbenicillin, and related antibiotics
   6864..7452    +  rep_origin     ori: high-copy-number ColE1/pMB1/pBR322/pUC origin of replication
>Addgene plasmid #205098 | pAAV-EFIa-DIO-LMO7 (mNeonGreen-eKL9h-VChR1) | addgene full sequence | sequence record 406216 | Addgene NGS Result
CCTGCAGGCAGCTGCGCGCTCGCTCGCTCACTGAGGCCGCCCGGGCGTCGGGCGACCTTTGGTCGCCCGG
CCTCAGTGAGCGAGCGAGCGCGCAGAGAGGGAGTGGCCAACTCCATCACTAGGGGTTCCTGCGGCCGCAC
GCGTAAGCTTTGCAAAGATGGATAAAGTTTTAAACAGAGAGGAATCTTTGCAGCTAATGGACCTTCTAGG
TCTTGAAAGGAGTGGGAATTGGCTCCGGTGCCCGTCAGTGGGCAGAGCGCACATCGCCCACAGTCCCCGA
GAAGTTGGGGGGAGGGGTCGGCAATTGAACCGGTGCCTAGAGAAGGTGGCGCGGGGTAAACTGGGAAAGT
GATGTCGTGTACTGGCTCCGCCTTTTTCCCGAGGGTGGGGGAGAACCGTATATAAGTGCAGTAGTCGCCG
TGAACGTTCTTTTTCGCAACGGGTTTGCCGCCAGAACACAGGTAAGTGCCGTGTGTGGTTCCCGCGGGCC
TGGCCTCTTTACGGGTTATGGCCCTTGCGTGCCTTGAATTACTTCCACCTGGCTGCAGTACGTGATTCTT
GATCCCGAGCTTCGGGTTGGAAGTGGGTGGGAGAGTTCGAGGCCTTGCGCTTAAGGAGCCCCTTCGCCTC
GTGCTTGAGTTGAGGCCTGGCCTGGGCGCTGGGGCCGCCGCGTGCGAATCTGGTGGCACCTTCGCGCCTG
TCTCGCTGCTTTCGATAAGTCTCTAGCCATTTAAAATTTTTGATGACCTGCTGCGACGCTTTTTTTCTGG
CAAGATAGTCTTGTAAATGCGGGCCAAGATCTGCACACTGGTATTTCGGTTTTTGGGGCCGCGGGCGGCG
ACGGGGCCCGTGCGTCCCAGCGCACATGTTCGGCGAGGCGGGGCCTGCGAGCGCGGCCACCGAGAATCGG
ACGGGGGTAGTCTCAAGCTGGCCGGCCTGCTCTGGTGCCTGGCCTCGCGCCGCCGTGTATCGCCCCGCCC
TGGGCGGCAAGGCTGGCCCGGTCGGCACCAGTTGCGTGAGCGGAAAGATGGCCGCTTCCCGGCCCTGCTG
CAGGGAGCTCAAAATGGAGGACGCGGCGCTCGGGAGAGCGGGCGGGTGAGTCACCCACACAAAGGAAAAG
GGCCTTTCCGTCCTCAGCCGTCGCTTCATGTGACTCCACGGAGTACCGGGCGCCGTCCAGGCACCTCGAT
TAGTTCTCGAGCTTTTGGAGTACGTCGTCTTTAGGTTGGGGGGAGGGGTTTTATGCGATGGAGTTTCCCC
ACACTGAGTGGGTGGAGACTGAAGTTAGGCCAGCTTGGCACTTGATGTAATTCTCCTTGGAATTTGCCCT
TTTTGAGTTTGGATCTTGGTTCATTCTCAAGCCTCAGACAGTGGTTCAAAGTTTTTTTCTTCCATTTCAG
GTGTCGTGAGGTACCGGATCCTCTAGAGTCGACTCCGGAATAACTTCGTATAGGATACTTTATACGAAGT
TATGCAGAATGGTAGCTGGATTGTAGCTGCTATTAGCAATATGAAACCTCTTAATAACTTCGTATAGCAT
ACATTATACGAAGTTATGGCGCGCCCAATTCCATATGTTAGGCGGCCGCGTCCTCCTCTTCAGCCACCAG
TGTCTCAACCTCCATCTCTTGGCCGGCGATCGTAATTTTCTGCTTCTTTCTGATGTCGCCATACAACAGG
ATGTGCTCGTGGATTTTGACGCGCAGGTAATTCCCCAGCACACCCCACATGTTCTTTGCAATCAGGTCGA
GGATGGAGTGCCCAATGGCAGATCCATAAGGGCTGATATGACCGAATCCTTCCGTGCCCAGCAGAAACAG
GACTGGAAACATTCCCCAAGCCACAAAGAATGTCCAGGCCATCACTCGGACCAGTTCTCGACAAATCCCT
TTTGGAACTGTGTGGAATGCTTCGATATAAACTTTAGCAGCATGAAAATAGGTATACATACCATAGCTCA
ATGAGATGAGGAAGAACAGGATCTTCGTCCACCCCGTACACATGGCGCTGGTTGCGCCCCACACGATGCA
TCCCACATCAGAAACCAACAGGCCCATAGTCCTTTTGCTATAATCGTCCTTCAGGCCTGTGAGGTTGCTC
AGATGGATCAGAAGGACCGGGCAGGTGAGGAGCCATTCGCCATACCGCATCCAAACTACGCCGTTCCCTG
AAGACAGCCACAGTGTTGCAGGGCTGTCGAACTCGTGGAAGGCCTCGATGATGCTTTTCATCATTTCTAT
CAAGGCTACGTAAACCTCCTCCCATCCGCAGGTAGCTCGCCACGCTTGATACGCATACCACCCCAGGCAA
GCCACTGACAAAGCAAAGACTACCCACTGAAGAGTAATTGCTATTGTCTTTTCAATGGAAGTGCCGCGAC
TCCGAAGCCAACCTTCACAGTAACACTGTCCTCTTGGCATGCAGACGGTGCCGTTTCCGAGGTCGGTTGG
GTAGCGAACTATGAGGCTTCTAGCAACAGGGTAATCCATGGTGGCGGATCCGGCAATTCCACCACACTGG
ACTAGTGGGTCGCCGTTTGAAATCTTCTCGAACAGCCGCCAGCCGCTCACGCCGTTGATGGTCACTCTGA
ACAGCATAGAGCCATCAGGGGTGATCAGCCGCTCGTCGATGATCTTATTGCCGTTCCACAGGGTGCCTGT
CACGGTGATCTTCTTGCCATCGAACACGGCGATGCCCTCGTAAGGCCGGCCAAAATAATTCAGCATGTTT
GGGGTCACTCCGTCGATGACCAGGGTGCCATACTCCATGATCACTTTGAAGTGGTGATCGTCCACGGGGT
ACACCACCTTAAACACCTCCTCGATGTGGGCCATCTGATCGGCGGACAGGCCCTCGTATGGGATGATCAC
GTGGATGTCGATCTTCAGGCCATTCTCGCCAGAGCGCACGATCCTCTGGATAGGGGTCACGGACACGGCC
AGTGTCTGCAGCACGGAGCTCACGCCTCCCTGCTCCAGCACCTGATCCAGGTTATAGGCGGCGGTCTGCT
CCCAATCGCCCACGAAGTCCTCAAAGCCTGTGAAGGCCTTCTGCCACTCCTTGAAGTTCAGCTCGGTCTT
GCTGTGCTTCAGCTCTGTCTTGCGGAACACGTACATGGGCTGATTCTTCAGATAGTTGGCGGCCATTGGC
TTGGCAAAGGTATATGTGGTCCTGGCTGTAGATCTGTACCGCTTGCCGTTGCCTGTGGTATAGCTCCACT
TGAAGGTAGAGATGATTGTCTTATCATTGGGGTAGGTCTTCTTGGATCTGCACCAGTCGGCGGCGGTCAG
GCTGTTTGTCATCACGGGGCCATCGGCTGGAAAGCCTGTGCCCTTCACCTGGGCCTCGCCCTTGATGTGG
GAGCCCTCGTAGGTATATCTGTAGTTCACTGTCAGGCTGGCGCCGTCCTCGAACTGCATGGTCCGGTGCA
CCTGGTAGCCGCTGCCATCCACCATGGCGGCCTGAAATGGAGACATGCCGTCAGGGTAGGGCAGATACTG
GTGGAAGCCATAGCCGATGTGTGGCACCAGGATCCAAGGAGAAAACTGCAGGTCGCCCTTGGTGGACTTC
AGATTCAGCTCCTCGTAGCCATCATTAGGGTTGCCTGTGCCCTGGCCCACCATGTCAAAATCCACCCCGT
TGATGCTCCCAAAAATGTGCAGCTCGTGAGTAGCGGGCAGACTAGCCATATTATCCTCCTCTCCTTTAGA
CACGGCCTCGGCCACAGCGATGCAGATCAGGGCAAACAGAACTTTGACTCCCATGGTACCGTCGACGCTA
GCATAACTTCGTATAAAGTATCCTATACGAAGTTATTTGCCTTAACCCAGAAATTATCACTGTTATTCTT
TAGAATGGTGCAAAGAATAACTTCGTATAATGTATGCTATACGAAGTTATGAATTCGATATCAAGCTTAT
CGATAATCAACCTCTGGATTACAAAATTTGTGAAAGATTGACTGGTATTCTTAACTATGTTGCTCCTTTT
ACGCTATGTGGATACGCTGCTTTAATGCCTTTGTATCATGCTATTGCTTCCCGTATGGCTTTCATTTTCT
CCTCCTTGTATAAATCCTGGTTGCTGTCTCTTTATGAGGAGTTGTGGCCCGTTGTCAGGCAACGTGGCGT
GGTGTGCACTGTGTTTGCTGACGCAACCCCCACTGGTTGGGGCATTGCCACCACCTGTCAGCTCCTTTCC
GGGACTTTCGCTTTCCCCCTCCCTATTGCCACGGCGGAACTCATCGCCGCCTGCCTTGCCCGCTGCTGGA
CAGGGGCTCGGCTGTTGGGCACTGACAATTCCGTGGTGTTGTCGGGGAAATCATCGTCCTTTCCTTGGCT
GCTCGCCTATGTTGCCACCTGGATTCTGCGCGGGACGTCCTTCTGCTACGTCCCTTCGGCCCTCAATCCA
GCGGACCTTCCTTCCCGCGGCCTGCTGCCGGCTCTGCGGCCTCTTCCGCGTCTTCGCCTTCGCCCTCAGA
CGAGTCGGATCTCCCTTTGGGCCGCCTCCCCGCATCGATACCGAGCGCTGCTCGAGAGATCTTCGACTGT
GCCTTCTAGTTGCCAGCCATCTGTTGTTTGCCCCTCCCCCGTGCCTTCCTTGACCCTGGAAGGTGCCACT
CCCACTGTCCTTTCCTAATAAAATGAGGAAATTGCATCGCATTGTCTGAGTAGGTGTCATTCTATTCTGG
GGGGTGGGGTGGGGCAGGACAGCAAGGGGGAGGATTGGGAAGACAATAGCAGGCATGAGATCTCACGTGC
GGACCGAGCGGCCGCAGGAACCCCTAGTGATGGAGTTGGCCACTCCCTCTCTGCGCGCTCGCTCGCTCAC
TGAGGCCGGGCGACCAAAGGTCGCCCGACGCCCGGGCTTTGCCCGGGCGGCCTCAGTGAGCGAGCGAGCG
CGCAGCTGCCTGCAGGGGCGCCTGATGCGGTATTTTCTCCTTACGCATCTGTGCGGTATTTCACACCGCA
TA
[95 nt withheld, positions 4973-5067]
T
[46 nt withheld, positions 5069-5114]
C
[141 nt withheld, positions 5116-5256]
CCTTTGACGTTGGAGTCCACGTTCTTT
[37 nt withheld, positions 5284-5320]
ACTCTATCTCGGGCTATTCTTTTGATTTATAAGGGATTTTGCCGATTTCGGTCTATTGGTTAAAAAATGA
GCTGATTTAACAAAAATTTAACGCGAATTTTAACAAAATATTAACGTTTACAATTTTATGGTGCACTCTC
AGTACAATCTGCTCTGATGCCGCATAGTTAAGCCAGCCCCGACACCCGCCAACACCCGCTGACGCGCCCT
GACGGGCTTGTCTGCTCCCGGCATCCGCTTACAGACAAGCTGTGACCGTCTCCGGGAGCTGCATGTGTCA
GAGGTTTTCACCGTCATCACCGAAACGCGCGAGACGAAAGGGCCTCGTGATACGCCTATTTTTATAGGTT
AATGTCATGATAATAATGGTTTCTTAGACGTCAGGTGGCACTTTTCGGGGAAATGTGCGCGGAACCCCTA
TTTGTTTATTTTTCTAAATACATTCAAATATGTATCCGCTCATGAGACAATAACCCTGATAAATGCTTCA
ATAATATTGAAAAAGGAAGAGTATGAGTATTCAACATTTCCGTGTCGCCCTTATTCCCTTTTTTGCGGCA
TTTTGCCTTCCTGTTTTTGCTCACCCAGAAACGCTGGTGAAAGTAAAAGATGCTGAAGATCAGTTGGGTG
CACGAGTGGGTTACATCGAACTGGATCTCAACAGCGGTAAGATCCTTGAGAGTTTTCGCCCCGAAGAACG
TTTTCCAATGATGAGCACTTTTAAAGTTCTGCTATGTGGCGCGGTATTATCCCGTATTGACGCCGGGCAA
GAGCAACTCGGTCGCCGCATACACTATTCTCAGAATGACTTGGTTGAGTACTCACCAGTCACAGAAAAGC
ATCTTACGGATGGCATGACAGTAAGAGAATTATGCAGTGCTGCCATAACCATGAGTGATAACACTGCGGC
CAACTTACTTCTGACAACGATCGGAGGACCGAAGGAGCTAACCGCTTTTTTGCACAACATGGGGGATCAT
GTAACTCGCCTTGATCGTTGGGAACCGGAGCTGAATGAAGCCATACCAAACGACGAGCGTGACACCACGA
TGCCTGTAGCAATGGCAACAACGTTGCGCAAACTATTAACTGGCGAACTACTTACTCTAGCTTCCCGGCA
ACAATTAATAGACTGGATGGAGGCGGATAAAGTTGCAGGACCACTTCTGCGCTCGGCCCTTCCGGCTGGC
TGGTTTATTGCTGATAAATCTGGAGCCGGTGAGCGTGGGTCTCGCGGTATCATTGCAGCACTGGGGCCAG
ATGGTAAGCCCTCCCGTATCGTAGTTATCTACACGACGGGGAGTCAGGCAACTATGGATGAACGAAATAG
ACAGATCGCTGAGATAGGTGCCTCACTGATTAAGCATTGGTAACTGTCAGACCAAGTTTACTCATATATA
CTTTAGATTGATTTAAAACTTCATTTTTAATTTAAAAGGATCTAGGTGAAGATCCTTTTTGATAATCTCA
TGACCAAAATCCCTTAACGTGAGTTTTCGTTCCACTGAGCGTCAGACCCCGTAGAAAAGATCAAAGGATC
TTCTTGAGATCCTTTTTTTCTGCGCGTAATCTGCTGCTTGCAAACAAAAAAACCACCGCTACCAGCGGTG
GTTTGTTTGCCGGATCAAGAGCTACCAACTCTTTTTCCGAAGGTAACTGGCTTCAGCAGAGCGCAGATAC
CAAATACTGTTCTTCTAGTGTAGCCGTAGTTAGGCCACCACTTCAAGAACTCTGTAGCACCGCCTACATA
CCTCGCTCTGCTAATCCTGTTACCAGTGGCTGCTGCCAGTGGCGATAAGTCGTGTCTTACCGGGTTGGAC
TCAAGACGATAGTTACCGGATAAGGCGCAGCGGTCGGGCTGAACGGGGGGTTCGTGCACACAGCCCAGCT
TGGAGCGAACGACCTACACCGAACTGAGATACCTACAGCGTGAGCTATGAGAAAGCGCCACGCTTCCCGA
AGGGAGAAAGGCGGACAGGTATCCGGTAAGCGGCAGGGTCGGAACAGGAGAGCGCACGAGGGAGCTTCCA
GGGGGAAACGCCTGGTATCTTTATAGTCCTGTCGGGTTTCGCCACCTCTGACTTGAGCGTCGATTTTTGT
GATGCTCGTCAGGGGGGCGGAGCCTATGGAAAAACGCCAGCAACGCGGCCTTTTTACGGTTCCTGGCCTT
TTGCTGGCCTTTTGCTCACATGT
